Addgene plasmid #211579: pEGFP-N1-PARP1-delM43;F44I
Purpose: CMV driven PARP1-delM43;F44I -eGFP expressing construct with IRES-Neomycin selection
Depositing lab: Chris Lord. Depositing organization: Institute of Cancer Research. Publication: The ubiquitin-dependent ATPase p97 removes cytotoxic trapped PARP1 from chromatin. Krastev DB, Li S, Sun Y, Wicks AJ, Hoslett G, Weekes D, Badder LM, Knight EG, Marlow R, Pardo MC, Yu L, Talele TT, Bartek J, Choudhary JS, Pommier Y, Pettitt SJ, Tutt ANJ, Ramadan K, Lord CJ. Nat Cell Biol. 2022 Jan;24(1):62-73. doi: 10.1038/s41556-021-00807-6. Epub 2022 Jan 10. PubMed 35013556.
Backbone
  Vector backbone: pEGFP-N1
  Backbone manufacturer: Clontech
  Vector type: Mammalian Expression
  Selectable markers: Neomycin (select with G418)
Growth in bacteria
  Bacterial resistance: Kanamycin, 50 μg/mL
  Growth temperature: 37°C
  Growth strain: DH5alpha
  Copy number: Unknown
Gene/Insert
  Gene/Insert name: PARP1
  Species: H. sapiens (human)
  Mutation: Contains deletion of M43 and F44I
  Entrez Gene: PARP1 (a.k.a. ADPRT, ADPRT 1, ADPRT1, ARTD1, PARP, PARP-1, PARS, PPOL, Poly-PARP, pADPRT-1)
  Tag / fusion protein: eGFP (C terminal on insert)
Terms and licenses: Academic/Nonprofit Terms; Industry Terms: Not Available to Industry
How to cite: pEGFP-N1-PARP1-delM43;F44I was a gift from Chris Lord (Addgene plasmid # 211579 ; http://n2t.net/addgene:211579 ; RRID:Addgene_211579)
