[The description below was written by a language model from this plasmid's Addgene catalogue record and pLannotate feature annotations shown in this document.]
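Description:
pEGFP-N1-PARP1-delM43;F44I is a mammalian expression plasmid of about 7.8 kb built on the Clontech pEGFP-N1 backbone. It expresses a mutant human PARP1 fused at its C terminus to enhanced GFP. The fusion is transcribed from the human cytomegalovirus immediate-early enhancer and promoter and terminated by the SV40 polyadenylation signal. The PARP1 open reading frame carries a deletion of methionine 43 together with a phenylalanine-to-isoleucine change at position 44. It is joined to EGFP through a short remnant of the multiple cloning site. The annotation also detects a short fragment resembling part of a 3xFLAG epitope just upstream of PARP1. The catalogue entry lists only the eGFP tag, so it is unclear from the record whether a functional FLAG epitope is present.

Propagation in E. coli relies on a high-copy ColE1/pUC-type origin, and an f1 origin is also present. A single Tn5 aminoglycoside phosphotransferase gene (NeoR/KanR) provides both selections. A bacterial bla-type promoter drives it for kanamycin resistance in bacteria, and the SV40 enhancer/early promoter drives it for G418 selection in mammalian cells, with the HSV TK polyadenylation signal downstream. The stated purpose describes "IRES-Neomycin selection", but no IRES is annotated in the sequenced record. The neomycin marker instead appears as the separate SV40-driven cassette typical of pEGFP-N1.

The associated publication concerns p97-dependent removal of cytotoxic trapped PARP1 from chromatin. The construct therefore suits transient or stable expression of a fluorescent PARP1 variant, for example to compare its localisation or chromatin behaviour with wild-type PARP1. The record does not state the functional consequence of the mutation.
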