Features (pLannotate 1.2.2; 16 found; start..end, strand, type, name):
     61..364     +  enhancer       CMV enhancer: human cytomegalovirus immediate early enhancer
    365..568     +  promoter       CMV promoter: human cytomegalovirus (CMV) immediate early promoter
    605..625     +  CDS            3xFLAG (fragment): three tandem FLAG® epitope tags
    648..3686    +  CDS            PARP1: PARP1_HUMAN - Also known as ADPRT From Homo sapiens (Human).
   3688..3715    +  misc_feature   MCS (fragment): multiple cloning site
   3723..4442    +  CDS            EGFP: the original enhanced GFP (Yang et al., 1996) mammalian codon-optimized
   4459..4542    +  CDS            large T antigen (fragment): large T antigen from SV40 (simian virus 40)
   4565..4686    +  polyA_signal   SV40 poly(A) signal: SV40 polyadenylation signal
   4720..5148    -  rep_origin     f1 ori (sequence partly withheld): f1 bacteriophage origin of replication; arrow indicates direction of (+) strand synthesis
   5175..5279    +  promoter       AmpR promoter: bla
   5281..5638    +  promoter       SV40 promoter: SV40 enhancer and early promoter
   5673..6467    +  CDS            NeoR/KanR: aminoglycoside phosphotransferase from Tn5; aph(3')-II (or nptII); confers resistance to neomycin, kanamycin, and G418 (Geneticin®)
   6488..6640    +  CDS            ble (fragment): BLE_KLEPN - Experimental evidence at protein level: Swiss-Prot protein existence level 1. Binding protein with a strong affinity to the bleomycin family of antibiotics. Binds to CL990; an antimitotic-antibiotic compound. From Klebsiella pneumoniae.
   6699..6746    +  polyA_signal   HSV TK poly(A) signal: herpes simplex virus thymidine kinase polyadenylation signal (Cole and Stacy, 1985)
   6837..6853    -  polyA_signal   bGH poly(A) signal (fragment): bovine growth hormone polyadenylation signal
   7075..7663    +  rep_origin     ori: high-copy-number ColE1/pMB1/pBR322/pUC origin of replication
>Addgene plasmid #211579 | pEGFP-N1-PARP1-delM43;F44I | addgene full sequence | sequence record 421624 | Addgene NGS Result
TAGTTATTAATAGTAATCAATTACGGGGTCATTAGTTCATAGCCCATATATGGAGTTCCGCGTTACATAA
CTTACGGTAAATGGCCCGCCTGGCTGACCGCCCAACGACCCCCGCCCATTGACGTCAATAATGACGTATG
TTCCCATAGTAACGCCAATAGGGACTTTCCATTGACGTCAATGGGTGGAGTATTTACGGTAAACTGCCCA
CTTGGCAGTACATCAAGTGTATCATATGCCAAGTACGCCCCCTATTGACGTCAATGACGGTAAATGGCCC
GCCTGGCATTATGCCCAGTACATGACCTTATGGGACTTTCCTACTTGGCAGTACATCTACGTATTAGTCA
TCGCTATTACCATGGTGATGCGGTTTTGGCAGTACATCAATGGGCGTGGATAGCGGTTTGACTCACGGGG
ATTTCCAAGTCTCCACCCCATTGACGTCAATGGGAGTTTGTTTTGGCACCAAAATCAACGGGACTTTCCA
AAATGTCGTAACAACTCCGCCCCATTGACGCAAATGGGCGGTAGGCGTGTACGGTGGGAGGTCTATATAA
GCAGAGCTGGTTTAGTGAACCGTCAGATCCGCTAGCGCCACCATGGACTACAAAGACGATGACGACAAGC
TTGCCGCCGCGAATTCAATGGCGGAGTCTTCGGATAAGCTCTATCGAGTCGAGTACGCCAAGAGCGGGCG
CGCCTCTTGCAAGAAATGCAGCGAGAGCATCCCCAAGGACTCGCTCCGGATGGCCATCATGGTGCAGTCG
CCCATTGATGGAAAAGTCCCACACTGGTACCACTTCTCCTGCTTCTGGAAGGTGGGCCACTCCATCCGGC
ACCCTGACGTTGAGGTGGATGGGTTCTCTGAGCTTCGGTGGGATGACCAGCAGAAAGTCAAGAAGACAGC
GGAAGCTGGAGGAGTGACAGGCAAAGGCCAGGATGGAATTGGTAGCAAGGCAGAGAAGACTCTGGGTGAC
TTTGCAGCAGAGTATGCCAAGTCCAACAGAAGTACGTGCAAGGGGTGTATGGAGAAGATAGAAAAGGGCC
AGGTGCGCCTGTCCAAGAAGATGGTGGACCCGGAGAAGCCACAGCTAGGCATGATTGACCGCTGGTACCA
TCCAGGCTGCTTTGTCAAGAACAGGGAGGAGCTGGGTTTCCGGCCCGAGTACAGTGCGAGTCAGCTCAAG
GGCTTCAGCCTCCTTGCTACAGAGGATAAAGAAGCCCTGAAGAAGCAGCTCCCAGGAGTCAAGAGTGAAG
GAAAGAGAAAAGGCGATGAGGTGGATGGAGTGGATGAAGTGGCGAAGAAGAAATCTAAAAAAGAAAAAGA
CAAGGATAGTAAGCTTGAAAAAGCCCTAAAGGCTCAGAACGACCTGATCTGGAACATCAAGGACGAGCTA
AAGAAAGTGTGTTCAACTAATGACCTGAAGGAGCTACTCATCTTCAACAAGCAGCAAGTGCCTTCTGGGG
AGTCGGCGATCTTGGACCGAGTAGCTGATGGCATGGTGTTCGGTGCCCTCCTTCCCTGCGAGGAATGCTC
GGGTCAGCTGGTCTTCAAGAGCGATGCCTATTACTGCACTGGGGACGTCACTGCCTGGACCAAGTGTATG
GTCAAGACACAGACACCCAACCGGAAGGAGTGGGTAACCCCAAAGGAATTCCGAGAAATCTCTTACCTCA
AGAAATTGAAGGTTAAAAAGCAGGACCGTATATTCCCCCCAGAAACCAGCGCCTCCGTGGCGGCCACGCC
TCCGCCCTCCACAGCCTCGGCTCCTGCTGCTGTGAACTCCTCTGCTTCAGCAGATAAGCCATTATCCAAC
ATGAAGATCCTGACTCTCGGGAAGCTGTCCCGGAACAAGGATGAAGTGAAGGCCATGATTGAGAAACTCG
GGGGGAAGTTGACGGGGACGGCCAACAAGGCTTCCCTGTGCATCAGCACCAAAAAGGAGGTGGAAAAGAT
GAATAAGAAGATGGAGGAAGTAAAGGAAGCCAACATCCGAGTTGTGTCTGAGGACTTCCTCCAGGACGTC
TCCGCCTCCACCAAGAGCCTTCAGGAGTTGTTCTTAGCGCACATCTTGTCCCCTTGGGGGGCAGAGGTGA
AGGCAGAGCCTGTTGAAGTTGTGGCCCCAAGAGGGAAGTCAGGGGCTGCGCTCTCCAAAAAAAGCAAGGG
CCAGGTCAAGGAGGAAGGTATCAACAAATCTGAAAAGAGAATGAAATTAACTCTTAAAGGAGGAGCAGCT
GTGGATCCTGATTCTGGACTGGAACACTCTGCGCATGTCCTGGAGAAAGGTGGGAAGGTCTTCAGTGCCA
CCCTTGGCCTGGTGGACATCGTTAAAGGAACCAACTCCTACTACAAGCTGCAGCTTCTGGAGGACGACAA
GGAAAACAGGTATTGGATATTCAGGTCCTGGGGCCGTGTGGGTACGGTGATCGGTAGCAACAAACTGGAA
CAGATGCCGTCCAAGGAGGATGCCATTGAGCACTTCATGAAATTATATGAAGAAAAAACCGGGAACGCTT
GGCACTCCAAAAATTTCACGAAGTATCCCAAAAAGTTCTACCCCCTGGAGATTGACTATGGCCAGGATGA
AGAGGCAGTGAAGAAGCTGACAGTAAATCCTGGCACCAAGTCCAAGCTCCCCAAGCCAGTTCAGGACCTC
ATCAAGATGATCTTTGATGTGGAAAGTATGAAGAAAGCCATGGTGGAGTATGAGATCGACCTTCAGAAGA
TGCCCTTGGGGAAGCTGAGCAAAAGGCAGATCCAGGCCGCATACTCCATCCTCAGTGAGGTCCAGCAGGC
GGTGTCTCAGGGCAGCAGCGACTCTCAGATCCTGGATCTCTCAAATCGCTTTTACACCCTGATCCCCCAC
GACTTTGGGATGAAGAAGCCTCCGCTCCTGAACAATGCAGACAGTGTGCAGGCCAAGGTGGAAATGCTTG
ACAACCTGCTGGACATCGAGGTGGCCTACAGTCTGCTCAGGGGAGGGTCTGATGATAGCAGCAAGGATCC
CATCGATGTCAACTATGAGAAGCTCAAAACTGACATTAAGGTGGTTGACAGAGATTCTGAAGAAGCCGAG
ATCATCAGGAAGTATGTTAAGAACACTCATGCAACCACACACAATGCGTATGACTTGGAAGTCATCGATA
TCTTTAAGATAGAGCGTGAAGGCGAATGCCAGCGTTACAAGCCCTTTAAGCAGCTTCATAACCGAAGATT
GCTGTGGCACGGGTCCAGGACCACCAACTTTGCTGGGATCCTGTCCCAGGGTCTTCGGATAGCCCCGCCT
GAAGCGCCCGTGACAGGCTACATGTTTGGTAAAGGGATCTATTTCGCTGACATGGTCTCCAAGAGTGCCA
ACTACTGCCATACGTCTCAGGGAGACCCAATAGGCTTAATCCTGTTGGGAGAAGTTGCCCTTGGAAACAT
GTATGAACTGAAGCACGCTTCACATATCAGCAAGTTACCCAAGGGCAAGCACAGTGTCAAAGGTTTGGGC
AAAACTACCCCTGATCCTTCAGCTAACATTAGTCTGGATGGTGTAGACGTTCCTCTTGGGACCGGGATTT
CATCTGGTGTGAATGACACCTCTCTACTATATAACGAGTACATTGTCTATGATATTGCTCAGGTAAATCT
GAAGTATCTGCTGAAACTGAAATTCAATTTTAAGACCTCCCTGTGGTCGGTACCGCGGGCCCGGGATCCA
CCGGTCGCCACCATGGTGAGCAAGGGCGAGGAGCTGTTCACCGGGGTGGTGCCCATCCTGGTCGAGCTGG
ACGGCGACGTAAACGGCCACAAGTTCAGCGTGTCCGGCGAGGGCGAGGGCGATGCCACCTACGGCAAGCT
GACCCTGAAGTTCATCTGCACCACCGGCAAGCTGCCCGTGCCCTGGCCCACCCTCGTGACCACCCTGACC
TACGGCGTGCAGTGCTTCAGCCGCTACCCCGACCACATGAAGCAGCACGACTTCTTCAAGTCCGCCATGC
CCGAAGGCTACGTCCAGGAGCGCACCATCTTCTTCAAGGACGACGGCAACTACAAGACCCGCGCCGAGGT
GAAGTTCGAGGGCGACACCCTGGTGAACCGCATCGAGCTGAAGGGCATCGACTTCAAGGAGGACGGCAAC
ATCCTGGGGCACAAGCTGGAGTACAACTACAACAGCCACAACGTCTATATCATGGCCGACAAGCAGAAGA
ACGGCATCAAGGTGAACTTCAAGATCCGCCACAACATCGAGGACGGCAGCGTGCAGCTCGCCGACCACTA
CCAGCAGAACACCCCCATCGGCGACGGCCCCGTGCTGCTGCCCGACAACCACTACCTGAGCACCCAGTCC
GCCCTGAGCAAAGACCCCAACGAGAAGCGCGATCACATGGTCCTGCTGGAGTTCGTGACCGCCGCCGGGA
TCACTCTCGGCATGGACGAGCTGTACAAGTAAAGCGGCCGCGACTCTAGATCATAATCAGCCATACCACA
TTTGTAGAGGTTTTACTTGCTTTAAAAAACCTCCCACACCTCCCCCTGAACCTGAAACATAAAATGAATG
CAATTGTTGTTGTTAACTTGTTTATTGCAGCTTATAATGGTTACAAATAAAGCAATAGCATCACAAATTT
CACAAATAAAGCATTTTTTTCACTGCATTCTAGTTGTGGTTTGTCCAAACTCATCAATGTATCTTAAGGC
GTAAATTGTAAGCGTTAATATTTTGTTAAAATTCGCGTTAAATTTTTGTTAAATCAGCTCATTTTTTAAC
CAATAGGCCGAAATCGGCAAAATCCCTTATAAATCAAAAGAATAGACCGAGATAGGGT
[37 nt withheld, positions 4819-4855]
AAAGAACGTGGACTCCAACGTCAAAGG
[49 nt withheld, positions 4883-4931]
T
[91 nt withheld, positions 4933-5023]
G
[124 nt withheld, positions 5025-5148]
CAGGTGGCACTTTTCGGGGAAATGTGCGCGGAACCCCTATTTGTTTATTTTTCTAAATACATTCAAATAT
GTATCCGCTCATGAGACAATAACCCTGATAAATGCTTCAATAATATTGAAAAAGGAAGAGTCCTGAGGCG
GAAAGAACCAGCTGTGGAATGTGTGTCAGTTAGGGTGTGGAAAGTCCCCAGGCTCCCCAGCAGGCAGAAG
TATGCAAAGCATGCATCTCAATTAGTCAGCAACCAGGTGTGGAAAGTCCCCAGGCTCCCCAGCAGGCAGA
AGTATGCAAAGCATGCATCTCAATTAGTCAGCAACCATAGTCCCGCCCCTAACTCCGCCCATCCCGCCCC
TAACTCCGCCCAGTTCCGCCCATTCTCCGCCCCATGGCTGACTAATTTTTTTTATTTATGCAGAGGCCGA
GGCCGCCTCGGCCTCTGAGCTATTCCAGAAGTAGTGAGGAGGCTTTTTTGGAGGCCTAGGCTTTTGCAAA
GATCGATCAAGAGACAGGATGAGGATCGTTTCGCATGATTGAACAAGATGGATTGCACGCAGGTTCTCCG
GCCGCTTGGGTGGAGAGGCTATTCGGCTATGACTGGGCACAACAGACAATCGGCTGCTCTGATGCCGCCG
TGTTCCGGCTGTCAGCGCAGGGGCGCCCGGTTCTTTTTGTCAAGACCGACCTGTCCGGTGCCCTGAATGA
ACTGCAAGACGAGGCAGCGCGGCTATCGTGGCTGGCCACGACGGGCGTTCCTTGCGCAGCTGTGCTCGAC
GTTGTCACTGAAGCGGGAAGGGACTGGCTGCTATTGGGCGAAGTGCCGGGGCAGGATCTCCTGTCATCTC
ACCTTGCTCCTGCCGAGAAAGTATCCATCATGGCTGATGCAATGCGGCGGCTGCATACGCTTGATCCGGC
TACCTGCCCATTCGACCACCAAGCGAAACATCGCATCGAGCGAGCACGTACTCGGATGGAAGCCGGTCTT
GTCGATCAGGATGATCTGGACGAAGAGCATCAGGGGCTCGCGCCAGCCGAACTGTTCGCCAGGCTCAAGG
CGAGCATGCCCGACGGCGAGGATCTCGTCGTGACCCATGGCGATGCCTGCTTGCCGAATATCATGGTGGA
AAATGGCCGCTTTTCTGGATTCATCGACTGTGGCCGGCTGGGTGTGGCGGACCGCTATCAGGACATAGCG
TTGGCTACCCGTGATATTGCTGAAGAGCTTGGCGGCGAATGGGCTGACCGCTTCCTCGTGCTTTACGGTA
TCGCCGCTCCCGATTCGCAGCGCATCGCCTTCTATCGCCTTCTTGACGAGTTCTTCTGAGCGGGACTCTG
GGGTTCGAAATGACCGACCAAGCGACGCCCAACCTGCCATCACGAGATTTCGATTCCACCGCCGCCTTCT
ATGAAAGGTTGGGCTTCGGAATCGTTTTCCGGGACGCCGGCTGGATGATCCTCCAGCGCGGGGATCTCAT
GCTGGAGTTCTTCGCCCACCCTAGGGGGAGGCTAACTGAAACACGGAAGGAGACAATACCGGAAGGAACC
CGCGCTATGACGGCAATAAAAAGACAGAATAAAACGCACGGTGTTGGGTCGTTTGTTCATAAACGCGGGG
TTCGGTCCCAGGGCTGGCACTCTGTCGATACCCCACCGAGACCCCATTGGGGCCAATACGCCCGCGTTTC
TTCCTTTTCCCCACCCCACCCCCCAAGTTCGGGTGAAGGCCCAGGGCTCGCAGCCAACGTCGGGGCGGCA
GGCCCTGCCATAGCCTCAGGTTACTCATATATACTTTAGATTGATTTAAAACTTCATTTTTAATTTAAAA
GGATCTAGGTGAAGATCCTTTTTGATAATCTCATGACCAAAATCCCTTAACGTGAGTTTTCGTTCCACTG
AGCGTCAGACCCCGTAGAAAAGATCAAAGGATCTTCTTGAGATCCTTTTTTTCTGCGCGTAATCTGCTGC
TTGCAAACAAAAAAACCACCGCTACCAGCGGTGGTTTGTTTGCCGGATCAAGAGCTACCAACTCTTTTTC
CGAAGGTAACTGGCTTCAGCAGAGCGCAGATACCAAATACTGTTCTTCTAGTGTAGCCGTAGTTAGGCCA
CCACTTCAAGAACTCTGTAGCACCGCCTACATACCTCGCTCTGCTAATCCTGTTACCAGTGGCTGCTGCC
AGTGGCGATAAGTCGTGTCTTACCGGGTTGGACTCAAGACGATAGTTACCGGATAAGGCGCAGCGGTCGG
GCTGAACGGGGGGTTCGTGCACACAGCCCAGCTTGGAGCGAACGACCTACACCGAACTGAGATACCTACA
GCGTGAGCTATGAGAAAGCGCCACGCTTCCCGAAGGGAGAAAGGCGGACAGGTATCCGGTAAGCGGCAGG
GTCGGAACAGGAGAGCGCACGAGGGAGCTTCCAGGGGGAAACGCCTGGTATCTTTATAGTCCTGTCGGGT
TTCGCCACCTCTGACTTGAGCGTCGATTTTTGTGATGCTCGTCAGGGGGGCGGAGCCTATGGAAAAACGC
CAGCAACGCGGCCTTTTTACGGTTCCTGGCCTTTTGCTGGCCTTTTGCTCACATGTTCTTTCCTGCGTTA
TCCCCTGATTCTGTGGATAACCGTATTACCGCCATGCAT
